>Addgene plasmid #104837 | pENTR-HLA-B15-His | addgene full sequence | sequence record 201601 | Addgene NGS Result
TATCTGTTGTTTGTCGGTGAACGCTCTCCTGAGTAGGACAAATCCGCCGGGAGCGGATTTGAACGTTGTG
AAGCAACGGCCCGGAGGGTGGCGGGCAGGACGCCCGCCATAAACTGCCAGGCATCAAACTAAGCAGAAGG
CCATCCTGACGGATGGCCTTTTTGCGTTTCTACAAACTCTTCCTGGCTAGCGGTACGCGTATTAATTGCG
TTGCGCTCACTGCCCGCTTTCCAGTCGGGAAACCTGTCGTGCCAGCTGCATTAATGAATCGGCCAACGCG
CGGGGAGAGGCGGTTTGCGTATTGGGCGCTCTTCCGCTTCCTCGCTCACTGACTCGCTGCGCTCGGTCGT
TCGGCTGCGGCGAGCGGTATCAGCTCACTCAAAGGCGGTAATACGGTTATCCACAGAATCAGGGGATAAC
GCAGGAAAGAACATGTGAGCAAAAGGCCAGCAAAAGGCCAGGAACCGTAAAAAGGCCGCGTTGCTGGCGT
TTTTCCATAGGCTCCGCCCCCCTGACGAGCATCACAAAAATCGACGCTCAAGTCAGAGGTGGCGAAACCC
GACAGGACTATAAAGATACCAGGCGTTTCCCCCTGGAAGCTCCCTCGTGCGCTCTCCTGTTCCGACCCTG
CCGCTTACCGGATACCTGTCCGCCTTTCTCCCTTCGGGAAGCGTGGCGCTTTCTCATAGCTCACGCTGTA
GGTATCTCAGTTCGGTGTAGGTCGTTCGCTCCAAGCTGGGCTGTGTGCACGAACCCCCCGTTCAGCCCGA
CCGCTGCGCCTTATCCGGTAACTATCGTCTTGAGTCCAACCCGGTAAGACACGACTTATCGCCACTGGCA
GCAGCCACTGGTAACAGGATTAGCAGAGCGAGGTATGTAGGCGGTGCTACAGAGTTCTTGAAGTGGTGGC
CTAACTACGGCTACACTAGAAGAACAGTATTTGGTATCTGCGCTCTGCTGAAGCCAGTTACCTTCGGAAA
AAGAGTTGGTAGCTCTTGATCCGGCAAACAAACCACCGCTGGTAGCGGTGGTTTTTTTGTTTGCAAGCAG
CAGATTACGCGCAGAAAAAAAGGATCTCAAGAAGATCCTTTGATCTTTTCTACGGGGTCTGACGCTCAGT
GGAACGACGCGTAACTCACGTTAAGGGATTTTGGTCATGAGCTTGCGCCGTCCCGTCAAGTCAGCGTAAT
GCTCTGCCAGTGTTACAACCAATTAACCAATTCTGATTAGAAAAACTCATCGAGCATCAAATGAAACTGC
AATTTATTCATATCAGGATTATCAATACCATATTTTTGAAAAAGCCGTTTCTGTAATGAAGGAGAAAACT
CACCGAGGCAGTTCCATAGGATGGCAAGATCCTGGTATCGGTCTGCGATTCCGACTCGTCCAACATCAAT
ACAACCTATTAATTTCCCCTCGTCAAAAATAAGGTTATCAAGTGAGAAATCACCATGAGTGACGACTGAA
TCCGGTGAGAATGGCAAAAGTTTATGCATTTCTTTCCAGACTTGTTCAACAGGCCAGCCATTACGCTCGT
CATCAAAATCACTCGCATCAACCAAACCGTTATTCATTCGTGATTGCGCCTGAGCGAGACGAAATACGCG
ATCGCTGTTAAAAGGACAATTACAAACAGGAATCGAATGCAACCGGCGCAGGAACACTGCCAGCGCATCA
ACAATATTTTCACCTGAATCAGGATATTCTTCTAATACCTGGAATGCTGTTTTTCCGGGGATCGCAGTGG
TGAGTAACCATGCATCATCAGGAGTACGGATAAAATGCTTGATGGTCGGAAGAGGCATAAATTCCGTCAG
CCAGTTTAGTCTGACCATCTCATCTGTAACATCATTGGCAACGCTACCTTTGCCATGTTTCAGAAACAAC
TCTGGCGCATCGGGCTTCCCATACAAGCGATAGATTGTCGCACCTGATTGCCCGACATTATCGCGAGCCC
ATTTATACCCATATAAATCAGCATCCATGTTGGAATTTAATCGCGGCCTCGACGTTTCCCGTTGAATATG
GCTCATAACACCCCTTGTATTACTGTTTATGTAAGCAGACAGTTTTATTGTTCATGATGATATATTTTTA
TCTTGTGCAATGTAACATCAGAGATTTTGAGACACGGGCCAGAGCTGCCAGGAAACAGCTATGACCATGT
AATACGACTCACTATAGGGGATATCAGCTGGATGGCAAATAATGATTTTATTTTGACTGATAGTGACCTG
TTCGTTGCAACAAATTGATAAGCAATGCTTTCTTATAATGCCAACTTTGTACAAGAAAGCTGGGTCGGCG
CGCCCACCCTTCTCGAGTCAATGATGGTGATGGTGATGAGCTGTGAGAGACACATCAGAGCCCTGGGCAC
TGTCGCTGGACGCAGCCTGAGAGTAGCTCCCTCCTTTTCCACCTGAGCTCTTCCTCCTACACATCACAGT
AGCGACCACAGCTCCGATGACCACAACTGCTAGGACAGCCAGGCCAGCAACAATGCCCACGATGGGGATG
GTGGACTGGGAAGATGGCTCCCATCTCAGGGTGAGGGGCTTCGGCAGCCCCTCATGCTGTACATGGCATG
TGTATCTCTGCTCTTCTCCAGAAGGCACCACCACAGCTGCCCACTTCTGGAAGGTTCTATCTCCTGCTGG
TCTGGTCTCCACAAGCTCGGTGTCCTGAGTTTGGTCCTCGCCATCCCGCTGCCAGGTCAGTGTGATCTCC
GCAGGGTAGAAGCCCAGGGCCCAGCACCTCAGGGTGGCCTCATGGTCAGAGATGGGGTGGTGGGTCACAT
GTGTCTTTGGGGGGTCCGCGCGCTGCAGCGTCTCCTTCCCGTTCTCCAGGTATCTGCGGAGCCACTCCAC
GCACAGGCCCTCCAGGTAGGCTCTCCACTGCTCCGCCTCACGGGCCGCCTCCCACTTGCGCTGGGTGATC
TGAGCCGCCGTGTCCGCCGCGGTCCAGGAGCTCAGGTCCTCGTTCAGGGCGATGTAATCCTTGCCGTCGT
AGGCGGACTGGTCATGCCCGCGGAGGAGGCGCCCGTCCGGCCCCACGTCGCAGCCGTACATCCTCTGGAG
GGTGTGAGACCCGGCCTCGCTCTGGTTGTAGTAGCCGCGCAGGTTCCGCAGGCTCTCTCGGTAAGTCTGT
GTGTTGGTCTTGGAGATCTGTGTCTCCCGGTCCCAATACTCCGGCCCCTCCTGCTCTATCCATGGCGCCC
GGGGCGCCATCCTCGGACTCGCGGCGTCGCTGTCGAACCTCACGAACTGGGTGTCGTCCACGTAGCCCAC
TGCGATGAAGCGGGGCTCCCCGCGGCCGGGCCGGGACATGGCGGTGTAGAAATACCTCATGGAGTGGGAG
CCGGCCCAGGTCTCGGTCAGGGCCAGGGCTCCCGAGAGCAGCAGGAGGACGGTTCGGGGCGCCATGACCA
GCATGGTGAAGGGGGCGGCCGCGGAGCCTGCTTTTTTGTACAAAGTTGGCATTATAAAAAAGCATTGCTC
ATCAATTTGTTGCAACGAACAGGTCACTATCAGTCAAAATAAAATCATTATTTGGGGCCCGAGCTTAAGA
CTGGCCGTCGTTTTACAACGTCGTGACTGGGAAAACATCCATGCTAGCGTTAACGCGAGAGTAGGGAACT
GCCAGGCATCAAATAAAACGAAAGGCTCAGTCGGAAGACTGGGCCTTTCGTTT
Features (pLannotate 1.2.2; 12 found; start..end, strand, type, name):
      1..43      +  terminator     rrnB T1 terminator (fragment): Escherichia coli rrnB; transcription terminator T1 from the E. coli rrnB gene
    135..162     +  terminator     rrnB T2 terminator: transcription terminator T2 from the E. coli rrnB gene
    217..309     -  CDS            lacI (fragment): lac repressor; lacI; The lac repressor binds to the lac operator to inhibit transcription in E. coli. This inhibition can be relieved by adding lactose or isopropyl-β-D-thiogalactopyranoside (IPTG).
    492..1080    -  rep_origin     ori: high-copy-number ColE1/pMB1/pBR322/pUC origin of replication
   1227..2036    -  CDS            KanR: aminoglycoside phosphotransferase; aph(3')-Ia; confers resistance to kanamycin in bacteria or G418 (Geneticin®) in eukaryotes
   2170..2188    +  promoter       T7 promoter: promoter for bacteriophage T7 RNA polymerase
   2206..2305    +  protein_bind   attL2: mutant version of attL; recombination site for the Gateway® LR reaction LR Clonase™
   2332..2348    -  CDS            7xHis (fragment): 6xHis affinity tag
   2349..3434    -  CDS            HLA-B: HLAB_HUMAN - Also known as HLAB. Experimental evidence at protein level: Swiss-Prot protein existence level 1. Allele B*67:01: Displays peptides sharing a common signature motif, namely a Pro residue at position 2 and Leu anchor residue at the C-terminus. From Homo sapiens (Human).
   3455..3554    -  protein_bind   attL1: mutant version of attL; recombination site for the Gateway® LR reaction LR Clonase™
   3570..3606    +  CDS            lacZα (fragment): LacZα fragment of β-galactosidase; lacZ fragment
   3653..3       -  terminator     rrnB T1 terminator (across the origin): Escherichia coli rrnB; transcription terminator T1 from the E. coli rrnB gene
