[The description below was written by a language model from this plasmid's Addgene catalogue record and pLannotate feature annotations shown in this document.]
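Description:
pENTR-HLA-B15-His is a Gateway entry clone built on the Invitrogen pENTR backbone, carrying the human MHC class I heavy chain gene HLA-B (allele HLA-B*15:01) with a C-terminal polyhistidine tag. It is a small, high-copy bacterial plasmid of about 3.7 kb, replicated from a ColE1/pUC-type origin and selected with kanamycin through the aph(3')-Ia resistance gene. The rrnB T1 and T2 transcription terminators sit upstream of the cloning region, where in pENTR vectors they limit read-through transcription from the backbone into the insert. Short lacI and lacZα fragments in the annotation appear to be backbone remnants rather than functional genes.

The HLA-B coding sequence, roughly 1.1 kb, is followed directly by the His tag, and the whole cassette is flanked by attL1 and attL2 recombination sites. These sites allow the tagged open reading frame to be moved by an LR Clonase reaction into any attR-containing destination vector, which then supplies the promoter and other expression elements. The entry clone has no eukaryotic promoter of its own. The only annotated promoter is a T7 promoter beside attL2, at the 3′ end of the insert and pointing back into it in the antisense direction, so it would not produce sense HLA-B transcript.

The record notes two amino acid differences from the reference B15 sequence near the N-terminus, L2R and M4T, and states that no change was observed in the final product. The automated annotation matched the insert to a generic HLA-B protein entry, so the allele assignment rests on the catalogue fields. The record gives no application beyond providing His-tagged HLA-B*15:01 in a form that can be transferred to other vectors. The tag would allow detection or affinity purification of the heavy chain.
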