Addgene plasmid #104837: pENTR-HLA-B15-His
Purpose: HLA-B150101 cloned as a His tag
Depositing lab: Sébastien Walchli. Depositing organization: Oslo University Hospital Radiumhospitalet.
Backbone
  Vector backbone: pENTR
  Backbone manufacturer: Invitrogen
  Backbone size w/o insert (bp): 2580
  Total vector size (bp): 3687
  Vector type: entry vector for Gateway system
Growth in bacteria
  Bacterial resistance: Kanamycin, 50 μg/mL
  Growth temperature: 37°C
  Growth strain: NEB Stable
  Copy number: High Copy
Gene/Insert
  Gene/Insert name: major histocompatibility complex, class I, B (alt name: HLA-B150101)
  Species: H. sapiens (human)
  Mutation: 2 differences compared to original B15: L2->R and M4-> T, not change was observed on final product.
  Entrez Gene: HLA-B (a.k.a. AS, B-4901, HLAB)
  Tag / fusion protein: his (C terminal on insert)
Terms and licenses: Academic/Nonprofit Terms; Industry Terms: Not Available to Industry
How to cite: pENTR-HLA-B15-His was a gift from Sébastien Walchli (Addgene plasmid # 104837 ; http://n2t.net/addgene:104837 ; RRID:Addgene_104837)
