>Addgene plasmid #104837 | pENTR-HLA-B15-His | depositor partial sequence | sequence record 198675 | Coding sequence between AttL1 and AttL2
TATTTTGACTGATAGTGACCTGTTCGTTGCAACAAATTGATGAGCAATGCTTTTTTATAATGCCAACTTT
GTACAAAAAAGCAGGCTCCGCGGCCGCCCCCTTCACCATGCTGGTCATGGCGCCCCGAACCGTCCTCCTG
CTGCTCTCGGGAGCCCTGGCCCTGACCGAGACCTGGGCCGGCTCCCACTCCATGAGGTATTTCTACACCG
CCATGTCCCGGCCCGGCCGCGGGGAGCCCCGCTTCATCGCAGTGGGCTACGTGGACGACACCCAGTTCGT
GAGGTTCGACAGCGACGCCGCGAGTCCGAGGATGGCGCCCCGGGCGCCATGGATAGAGCAGGAGGGGCCG
GAGTATTGGGACCGGGAGACACAGATCTCCAAGACCAACACACAGACTTACCGAGAGAGCCTGCGGAACC
TGCGCGGCTACTACAACCAGAGCGAGGCCGGGTCTCACACCCTCCAGAGGATGTACGGCTGCGACGTGGG
GCCGGACGGGCGCCTCCTCCGCGGGCATGACCAGTCCGCCTACGACGGCAAGGATTACATCGCCCTGAAC
GAGGACCTGAGCTCCTGGACCGCGGCGGACACGGCGGCTCAGATCACCCAGCGCAAGTGGGAGGCGGCCC
GTGAGGCGGAGCAGTGGAGAGCCTACCTGGAGGGCCTGTGCGTGGAGTGGCTCCGCAGATACCTGGAGAA
CGGGAAGGAGACGCTGCAGCGCGCGGACCCCCCAAAGACACATGTGACCCACCACCCCATCTCTGACCAT
GAGGCCACCCTGAGGTGCTGGGCCCTGGGCTTCTACCCTGCGGAGATCACACTGACCTGGCAGCGGGATG
GCGAGGACCAAACTCAGGACACCGAGCTTGTGGAGACCAGACCAGCAGGAGATAGAACCTTCCAGAAGTG
GGCAGCTGTGGTGGTGCCTTCTGGAGAAGAGCAGAGATACACATGCCATGTACAGCATGAGGGGCTGCCG
AAGCCCCTCACCCTGAGATGGGAGCCATCTTCCCAGTCCACCATCCCCATCGTGGGCATTGTTGCTGGCC
TGGCTGTCCTAGCAGTTGTGGTCATCGGAGCTGTGGTCGCTACTGTGATGTGTAGGAGGAAGAGCTCAGG
TGGAAAAGGAGGGAGCTACTCTCAGGCTGCGTCCAGCGACAGTGCCCAGGGCTCTGATGTGTCTCTCACA
GCTCATCACCATCACCATCATTGACTCGAGAAGGGTGGGCGCGCCGACCCAGCTTTCTTGTACAAAGTTG
GCATTATAAGAAAGCATTGCTTATCAATTTGTTGCAACGAACAGGTCACTATCAGTCAAAATAAAATCAT
TATTGCCATCCAGCTGATTCC
